Addgene plasmid #48249: pC1-HyPer-Red
Purpose: Genetically encoded hydrogen peroxide indicator with red fluorescence.
Depositing lab: Vsevolod Belousov. Depositing organization: Shemyakin-Ovchinnikov Institute of Bioorganic Chemistry. Publication: Red fluorescent genetically encoded indicator for intracellular hydrogen peroxide. Ermakova YG, Bilan DS, Matlashov ME, Mishina NM, Markvicheva KN, Subach OM, Subach FV, Bogeski I, Hoth M, Enikolopov G, Belousov VV. Nat Commun. 2014 Oct 21;5:5222. doi: 10.1038/ncomms6222. PubMed 25330925.
Backbone
  Vector backbone: pC1
  Backbone size w/o insert (bp): 3975
  Total vector size (bp): 5406
  Vector type: Mammalian Expression
Growth in bacteria
  Bacterial resistance: Kanamycin, 50 μg/mL
  Growth temperature: 37°C
  Growth strain: XL1 Blue
  Copy number: High Copy
Gene/Insert
  Gene/Insert name: HYPER-RED
  Species: Synthetic
  Insert size (bp): 1431
  Promoter: CMV
  Cloning method: Restriction Enzyme; 5′ cloning site NheI (not destroyed); 3′ cloning site EcoRI (not destroyed)
  Sequencing primers: 5′ cggtgggaggtctatataag; 3′ tgggaggttttttaaagcaag
Terms and licenses: Academic/Nonprofit Terms; Industry Terms: Not Available to Industry
How to cite: pC1-HyPer-Red was a gift from Vsevolod Belousov (Addgene plasmid # 48249 ; http://n2t.net/addgene:48249 ; RRID:Addgene_48249)
