[The description below was written by a language model from this plasmid's Addgene catalogue record.]
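Description:
pC1-HyPer-Red is a mammalian expression plasmid built on the pC1 backbone (about 4.0 kb) and carrying a roughly 1.4 kb synthetic insert, for a total size of about 5.4 kb. It is maintained in E. coli as a high-copy plasmid under kanamycin selection. The record does not list the origin of replication, the polyadenylation signal or any mammalian selection marker, and no feature table is provided, so these backbone details cannot be confirmed here.

The payload is the HyPer-Red coding sequence, cloned between NheI and EcoRI sites that both remain intact, so the insert can be excised or transferred to other vectors. Expression is driven by the CMV promoter, a strong constitutive viral promoter that gives high-level transcription in most mammalian cell lines after transfection. HyPer-Red is a genetically encoded indicator for hydrogen peroxide that reports through red fluorescence. Because the sensor is a single protein made by the cell itself, it allows intracellular peroxide to be monitored by live-cell imaging without added dyes. The record does not mention any subcellular targeting sequences or epitope tags, nor does it describe the domain composition of the sensor.

The construct is typically used for transient expression in cultured mammalian cells to follow changes in intracellular hydrogen peroxide during redox signalling or oxidative stress. Its red emission should, in principle, make it suitable for combination with green or other spectrally distinct fluorescent probes in multiparameter imaging.
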