>Addgene plasmid #48249 | pC1-HyPer-Red | depositor partial sequence | sequence record 69614 | HyPer RED
ATGGAGATGGCGAGCCAGCAGGGCGAGACGATGTCCGGACCGCTGCACATTGGTTTGATTCCCACAGTTG
GACCGTACCTGCTACCGCATATTATCCCTATGCTGCACCAGACCTTTCCAAAGCTGGAAATGTATCTGCA
TGAAGCACAGACCCACCAGTTACTGGCGCAACTGGACAGCGGCAAACTCGATTGCGTGATCCTCGCACTG
GTGAAAGAGAGCGAAGCATTCATTGAAGTGCCGTTGTTTGATGAGCCAATGTTGCTGGCTATCTATGAAG
ATCACCCGTGGGCGAACCGCGAATGCGTACCGATGGCCGATCTGGCAGGGGAAAAACTGCTGATGCTGGA
AGATGGTCACTGTTTGCGCGATCAGGCAATGCCCCGCACGGTTTCCGAGCGGATGTACCCCGAGGACGGC
GCCCTGAAGAGCGAGATCAAGAAGGGGCTGAGGCTGAAGGACGGCGGCCACTACGCCGCCGAGGTCAAGA
CCACCTACAAGGCCAAGAAGCCCGTGCAGCTGCCCGGCGCCTACATCGTCGACATCAAGTTGGACATCGT
GTCCCACAACGAGGACTACACCATCGTGGAACAGTGCGAACGCGCCGAGGGCCGCCACTCCACCGGCGGC
ATGGACGAGCTGTACAAGGGAGGTACAGGCGGGAGTCTGGTGAGCAAGGGCGAGGAGGATAACATGGCCA
TCATCAAGGAGTTCATGCGCTTCAAGGTGCACATGGAGGGCTCCGTGAACGGCCACGAGTTCGAGATCGA
GGGCGAGGGCGAGGGCCGCCCCTACGAGGCCTTTCAGACCGCTAAGCTGAAGGTGACCAAGGGTGGCCCC
CTGCCCTTCGCCTGGGACATCCTGTCCCCTCAGTTCATGTACGGCTCCAAGGCCTACATTAAGCACCCAG
CCGACATCCCCGACTACTTCAAGCTGTCCTTCCCCGAGGGCTTCAGGTGGGAGCGCGTGATGAACTTCGA
GGACGGCGGCATTATTCACGTTAACCAGGACTCCTCCCTGCAGGACGGCGTATTCATCTACAAGGTGAAG
CTGCGCGGCACCAACTTCCCCCCCGACGGCCCCGTAATGCAGAAGAAGACCATGGGCTGGGAGGCTGCCG
GGGTGGGTTTCTGTTTTGAAGCCGGGGCGGATGAAGATACACACTTCCGCGCGACCAGCCTGGAAACTCT
GCGCAACATGGTGGCGGCAGGTAGCGGGATCACTTTACTGCCAGCGCTGGCTGTGCCGCCGGAGCGCAAA
CGCGATGGGGTTGTTTATCTGCCGTGCATTAAGCCGGAACCACGCCGCACTATTGGTCTGGTTTATCGTC
CTGGCTCACCGCTGCGCAGCCGCTATGAGCAGCTGGCAGAGGCCATCCGCGCAAGAATGGATGGCCATTT
CGATAAAGTTTTAAAACAGGCGGTTTAATGA
