>Addgene plasmid #48249 | pC1-HyPer-Red | addgene partial sequence | sequence record 73482 | SV40pA-R 5'-GAAATTTGTGATGCTATTGC-3'
TTTATGTTTCAGGTTCAGGGGGAGGTGTGGGAGGTTTTTTAAAGCAAGTAAAACCTCTACAAATGTGGTA
TGGCTGATTATGATCAGTTATCTAGATCCGGTGGATCCCGGGCCCGCGGTACCGTCGACTGCAGAATTCT
CATTAAACCGCCTGTTTTAAAACTTTATCGAAATGGCCATCCATTCTTGCGCGGATGGCCTCTGCCAGCT
GCTCATAGCGGCTGCGCAGCGGTGAGCCAGGACGATAAACCAGACCAATAGTGCGGCGTGGTTCCGGCTT
AATGCACGGCAGATAAACAACCCCATCGCGTTTGCGCTCCGGCGGCACAGCCAGCGCTGGCAGTAAAGTG
ATCCCGCTACCTGCCGCCACCATGTTGCGCAGAGTTTCCAGGCTGGTCGCGCGGAAGTGTGTATCTTCAT
CCGCCCCGGCTTCAAAACAGAAACCCACCCCGGCAGCCTCCCAGCCCATGGTCTTCTTCTGCATTACGGG
GCCGTCGGGGGGGAAGTTGGTGCCGCGCAGCTTCACCTTGTAGATGAATACGCCGTCCTGCAGGGAGGAG
TCCTGGTTAACGTGAATAATGCCGCCGTCCTCGAAGTTCATCACGCGCTCCCACCTGAAGCCCTCGGGGA
AGGACAGCTTGAAGTAGTCGGGGATGTCGGCTGGGTGCTTAATGTAGGCCTTGGAGCCGTACATGAACTG
AGGGGACAGGATGTCCCAGGCGAAGGGCAGGGGGCCACCCTTGGTCACCTTCAGCTTAGCGGTCTGAAAG
GCCTCGTA
