>Addgene plasmid #48249 | pC1-HyPer-Red | addgene partial sequence | sequence record 146225 | CMV-F 5'-CGCAAATGGGCGGTAGGCGTG-3'
ATCCGCTAGCCGCCACCATGGAGATGGCGAGCCAGCAGGGCGAGACGATGTCCGGACCGCTGCACATTGG
TTTGATTCCCACAGTTGGACCGTACCTGCTACCGCATATTATCCCTATGCTGCACCAGACCTTTCCAAAG
CTGGAAATGTATCTGCATGAAGCACAGACCCACCAGTTACTGGCGCAACTGGACAGCGGCAAACTCGATT
GCGTGATCCTCGCACTGGTGAAAGAGAGCGAAGCATTCATTGAAGTGCCGTTGTTTGATGAGCCAATGTT
GCTGGCTATCTATGAAGATCACCCGTGGGCGAACCGCGAATGCGTACCGATGGCCGATCTGGCAGGGGAA
AAACTGCTGATGCTGGAAGATGGTCACTGTTTGCGCGATCAGGCAATGCCCCGCACGGTTTCCGAGCGGA
TGTACCCCGAGGACGGCGCCCTGAAGAGCGAGATCAAGAAGGGGCTGAGGCTGAAGGACGGCGGCCACTA
CGCCGCCGAGGTCAAGACCACCTACAAGGCCAAGAAGCCCGTGCAGCTGCCCGGCGCCTACATCGTCGAC
ATCAAGTTGGACATCGTGTCCCACAACGAGGACTACACCATCGTGGAACAGTGCGAACGCGCCGAGGGCC
GCCACTCCACCGGCGGCATGGACGAGCTGTACAAGGGAGGTACAGGCGGGAGTCTGGTGAGCAAGGGCGA
GGAGGATAACATGGCCATCATCAAGGAGTTCATGCGCTTCA
