LOCUS       Exported 5407 bp ds-DNA circular SYN 12-MAY-2021
DEFINITION  Genetically encoded hydrogen peroxide indicator with red
            fluorescence..
ACCESSION   .
VERSION     .
KEYWORDS    pC1-HyPer-Red
SOURCE      synthetic DNA construct
  ORGANISM  synthetic DNA construct
REFERENCE   1 (bases 1 to 5407)
  AUTHORS   Ermakova YG, Bilan DS, Matlashov ME, Mishina NM, Markvicheva KN,
            Subach OM, Subach FV, Bogeski I, Hoth M, Enikolopov G, Belousov VV
  TITLE     Red fluorescent genetically encoded indicator for intracellular
            hydrogen peroxide.
  JOURNAL   Nat Commun. 2014 Oct 21;5:5222. doi: 10.1038/ncomms6222.
  PUBMED    25330925
REFERENCE   2 (bases 1 to 5407)
  AUTHORS   .
  TITLE     Direct Submission
  JOURNAL   Exported May 12, 2021 from SnapGene Server 1.1.58
            http://www.snapgene.com
FEATURES             Location/Qualifiers
     source          1..5407
                     /organism="synthetic DNA construct"
                     /mol_type="other DNA"
     rep_origin      1..589
                     /direction=RIGHT
                     /label=ori
                     /note="high-copy-number ColE1/pMB1/pBR322/pUC origin of
                     replication"
     primer_bind     490..509
                     /label=pBR322ori-F
                     /note="pBR322 origin, forward primer"
     enhancer        764..1067
                     /label=CMV enhancer
                     /note="human cytomegalovirus immediate early enhancer"
     promoter        1068..1271
                     /label=CMV promoter
                     /note="human cytomegalovirus (CMV) immediate early
                     promoter"
     primer_bind     1222..1242
                     /label=CMV-F
                     /note="Human CMV immediate early promoter, forward primer"
     regulatory      1301..1310
                     /regulatory_class="other"
                     /note="vertebrate consensus sequence for strong initiation
                     of translation (Kozak, 1987)"
     CDS             1307..2734
                     /codon_start=1
                     /product="red fluorescent genetically encoded indicator for
                     H2O2 ()"
                     /label=HyPerRed
                     /translation="MEMASQQGETMSGPLHIGLIPTVGPYLLPHIIPMLHQTFPKLEMY
                     LHEAQTHQLLAQLDSGKLDCVILALVKESEAFIEVPLFDEPMLLAIYEDHPWANRECVP
                     MADLAGEKLLMLEDGHCLRDQAMPRTVSERMYPEDGALKSEIKKGLRLKDGGHYAAEVK
                     TTYKAKKPVQLPGAYIVDIKLDIVSHNEDYTIVEQCERAEGRHSTGGMDELYKGGTGGS
                     LVSKGEEDNMAIIKEFMRFKVHMEGSVNGHEFEIEGEGEGRPYEAFQTAKLKVTKGGPL
                     PFAWDILSPQFMYGSKAYIKHPADIPDYFKLSFPEGFRWERVMNFEDGGIIHVNQDSSL
                     QDGVFIYKVKLRGTNFPPDGPVMQKKTMGWEAAGVGFCFEAGADEDTHFRATSLETLRN
                     MVAAGSGITLLPALAVPPERKRDGVVYLPCIKPEPRRTIGLVYRPGSPLRSRYEQLAEA
                     IRARMDGHFDKVLKQAV"
     primer_bind     2386..2405
                     /label=mCherry-F
                     /note="mCherry, forward primer"
     polyA_signal    2898..3019
                     /label=SV40 poly(A) signal
                     /note="SV40 polyadenylation signal"
     primer_bind     complement(2935..2954)
                     /label=SV40pA-R
                     /note="SV40 polyA, reverse primer"
     primer_bind     2989..3008
                     /label=EBV-rev
                     /note="SV40 polyA terminator, reverse primer"
     rep_origin      complement(3026..3481)
                     /direction=LEFT
                     /label=f1 ori
                     /note="f1 bacteriophage origin of replication; arrow
                     indicates direction of (+) strand synthesis"
     primer_bind     complement(3163..3184)
                     /label=F1ori-F
                     /note="F1 origin, forward primer"
     primer_bind     3375..3394
                     /label=F1ori-R
                     /note="F1 origin, reverse primer"
     promoter        3508..3612
                     /gene="bla"
                     /label=AmpR promoter
     promoter        3614..3971
                     /label=SV40 promoter
                     /note="SV40 enhancer and early promoter"
     primer_bind     complement(3637..3657)
                     /label=pBABE 3'
                     /note="SV40 enhancer, reverse primer for pBABE vectors"
     rep_origin      3822..3957
                     /label=SV40 ori
                     /note="SV40 origin of replication"
     primer_bind     3884..3903
                     /label=SV40pro-F
                     /note="SV40 promoter/origin, forward primer"
     CDS             4006..4800
                     /codon_start=1
                     /gene="aph(3')-II (or nptII)"
                     /product="aminoglycoside phosphotransferase from Tn5"
                     /label=NeoR/KanR
                     /note="confers resistance to neomycin, kanamycin, and G418
                     (Geneticin(R))"
                     /translation="MIEQDGLHAGSPAAWVERLFGYDWAQQTIGCSDAAVFRLSAQGRP
                     VLFVKTDLSGALNELQDEAARLSWLATTGVPCAAVLDVVTEAGRDWLLLGEVPGQDLLS
                     SHLAPAEKVSIMADAMRRLHTLDPATCPFDHQAKHRIERARTRMEAGLVDQDDLDEEHQ
                     GLAPAELFARLKASMPDGEDLVVTHGDACLPNIMVENGRFSGFIDCGRLGVADRYQDIA
                     LATRDIAEELGGEWADRFLVLYGIAAPDSQRIAFYRLLDEFF"
     primer_bind     complement(4060..4079)
                     /label=Neo-R
                     /note="Neomycin resistance gene, reverse primer"
     primer_bind     4670..4689
                     /label=Neo-F
                     /note="Neomycin resistance gene, forward primer"
     primer_bind     complement(4988..5007)
                     /label=TK-pA-R
                     /note="Thymidine kinase polyA, reverse primer"
     polyA_signal    5032..5079
                     /label=HSV TK poly(A) signal
                     /note="herpes simplex virus thymidine kinase
                     polyadenylation signal (Cole and Stacy, 1985)"
ORIGIN
        1 ttgagatcct ttttttctgc gcgtaatctg ctgcttgcaa acaaaaaaac caccgctacc
       61 agcggtggtt tgtttgccgg atcaagagct accaactctt tttccgaagg taactggctt
      121 cagcagagcg cagataccaa atactgttct tctagtgtag ccgtagttag gccaccactt
      181 caagaactct gtagcaccgc ctacatacct cgctctgcta atcctgttac cagtggctgc
      241 tgccagtggc gataagtcgt gtcttaccgg gttggactca agacgatagt taccggataa
      301 ggcgcagcgg tcgggctgaa cggggggttc gtgcacacag cccagcttgg agcgaacgac
      361 ctacaccgaa ctgagatacc tacagcgtga gctatgagaa agcgccacgc ttcccgaagg
      421 gagaaaggcg gacaggtatc cggtaagcgg cagggtcgga acaggagagc gcacgaggga
      481 gcttccaggg ggaaacgcct ggtatcttta tagtcctgtc gggtttcgcc acctctgact
      541 tgagcgtcga tttttgtgat gctcgtcagg ggggcggagc ctatggaaaa acgccagcaa
      601 cgcggccttt ttacggttcc tggccttttg ctggcctttt gctcacatgt tctttcctgc
      661 gttatcccct gattctgtgg ataaccgtat taccgccatg cattagttat taatagtaat
      721 caattacggg gtcattagtt catagcccat atatggagtt ccgcgttaca taacttacgg
      781 taaatggccc gcctggctga ccgcccaacg acccccgccc attgacgtca ataatgacgt
      841 atgttcccat agtaacgcca atagggactt tccattgacg tcaatgggtg gagtatttac
      901 ggtaaactgc ccacttggca gtacatcaag tgtatcatat gccaagtacg ccccctattg
      961 acgtcaatga cggtaaatgg cccgcctggc attatgccca gtacatgacc ttatgggact
     1021 ttcctacttg gcagtacatc tacgtattag tcatcgctat taccatggtg atgcggtttt
     1081 ggcagtacat caatgggcgt ggatagcggt ttgactcacg gggatttcca agtctccacc
     1141 ccattgacgt caatgggagt ttgttttggc accaaaatca acgggacttt ccaaaatgtc
     1201 gtaacaactc cgccccattg acgcaaatgg gcggtaggcg tgtacggtgg gaggtctata
     1261 taagcagagc tggtttagtg aaccgtcaga tccgctagcc gccaccatgg agatggcgag
     1321 ccagcagggc gagacgatgt ccggaccgct gcacattggt ttgattccca cagttggacc
     1381 gtacctgcta ccgcatatta tccctatgct gcaccagacc tttccaaagc tggaaatgta
     1441 tctgcatgaa gcacagaccc accagttact ggcgcaactg gacagcggca aactcgattg
     1501 cgtgatcctc gcactggtga aagagagcga agcattcatt gaagtgccgt tgtttgatga
     1561 gccaatgttg ctggctatct atgaagatca cccgtgggcg aaccgcgaat gcgtaccgat
     1621 ggccgatctg gcaggggaaa aactgctgat gctggaagat ggtcactgtt tgcgcgatca
     1681 ggcaatgccc cgcacggttt ccgagcggat gtaccccgag gacggcgccc tgaagagcga
     1741 gatcaagaag gggctgaggc tgaaggacgg cggccactac gccgccgagg tcaagaccac
     1801 ctacaaggcc aagaagcccg tgcagctgcc cggcgcctac atcgtcgaca tcaagttgga
     1861 catcgtgtcc cacaacgagg actacaccat cgtggaacag tgcgaacgcg ccgagggccg
     1921 ccactccacc ggcggcatgg acgagctgta caagggaggt acaggcggga gtctggtgag
     1981 caagggcgag gaggataaca tggccatcat caaggagttc atgcgcttca aggtgcacat
     2041 ggagggctcc gtgaacggcc acgagttcga gatcgagggc gagggcgagg gccgccccta
     2101 cgaggccttt cagaccgcta agctgaaggt gaccaagggt ggccccctgc ccttcgcctg
     2161 ggacatcctg tcccctcagt tcatgtacgg ctccaaggcc tacattaagc acccagccga
     2221 catccccgac tacttcaagc tgtccttccc cgagggcttc aggtgggagc gcgtgatgaa
     2281 cttcgaggac ggcggcatta ttcacgttaa ccaggactcc tccctgcagg acggcgtatt
     2341 catctacaag gtgaagctgc gcggcaccaa cttccccccc gacggccccg taatgcagaa
     2401 gaagaccatg ggctgggagg ctgccggggt gggtttctgt tttgaagccg gggcggatga
     2461 agatacacac ttccgcgcga ccagcctgga aactctgcgc aacatggtgg cggcaggtag
     2521 cgggatcact ttactgccag cgctggctgt gccgccggag cgcaaacgcg atggggttgt
     2581 ttatctgccg tgcattaagc cggaaccacg ccgcactatt ggtctggttt atcgtcctgg
     2641 ctcaccgctg cgcagccgct atgagcagct ggcagaggcc atccgcgcaa gaatggatgg
     2701 ccatttcgat aaagttttaa aacaggcggt ttaatgagaa ttctgcagtc gacggtaccg
     2761 cgggcccggg atccaccgga tctagataac tgatcataat cagccatacc acatttgtag
     2821 aggttttact tgctttaaaa aacctcccac acctccccct gaacctgaaa cataaaatga
     2881 atgcaattgt tgttgttaac ttgtttattg cagcttataa tggttacaaa taaagcaata
     2941 gcatcacaaa tttcacaaat aaagcatttt tttcactgca ttctagttgt ggtttgtcca
     3001 aactcatcaa tgtatcttaa ggcgtaaatt gtaagcgtta atattttgtt aaaattcgcg
     3061 ttaaattttt gttaaatcag ctcatttttt aaccaatagg ccgaaatcgg caaaatccct
     3121 tataaatcaa aagaatagac cgagataggg ttgagtgttg ttccagtttg gaacaagagt
     3181 ccactattaa agaacgtgga ctccaacgtc aaaggnnnnn nnnnnnnnnn nnnnnnnnnn
     3241 nnnnnnnnnn nnnnnnnnnn nnnntnnnnn nnnnnnnnnn nnnnnnnnnn nnnnnnnnnn
     3301 nnnnnnnnnn nnnnnnnnnn nnnnnnnnnn nnnnnnnnnn nnnnnnnnnn nnnnnngnnn
     3361 nnnnnnnnnn nnnnnnnnnn nnnnnnnnnn nnnnnnnnnn nnnnnnnnnn nnnnnnnnnn
     3421 nnnnnnnnnn nnnnnnnnnn nnnnnnnnnn nnnnnnnnnn nnnnnnnnnn nnnnnnnnnn
     3481 ncaggtggca cttttcgggg aaatgtgcgc ggaaccccta tttgtttatt tttctaaata
     3541 cattcaaata tgtatccgct catgagacaa taaccctgat aaatgcttca ataatattga
     3601 aaaaggaaga gtcctgaggc ggaaagaacc agctgtggaa tgtgtgtcag ttagggtgtg
     3661 gaaagtcccc aggctcccca gcaggcagaa gtatgcaaag catgcatctc aattagtcag
     3721 caaccaggtg tggaaagtcc ccaggctccc cagcaggcag aagtatgcaa agcatgcatc
     3781 tcaattagtc agcaaccata gtcccgcccc taactccgcc catcccgccc ctaactccgc
     3841 ccagttccgc ccattctccg ccccatggct gactaatttt ttttatttat gcagaggccg
     3901 aggccgcctc ggcctctgag ctattccaga agtagtgagg aggctttttt ggaggcctag
     3961 gcttttgcaa agatcgatca agagacagga tgaggatcgt ttcgcatgat tgaacaagat
     4021 ggattgcacg caggttctcc ggccgcttgg gtggagaggc tattcggcta tgactgggca
     4081 caacagacaa tcggctgctc tgatgccgcc gtgttccggc tgtcagcgca ggggcgcccg
     4141 gttctttttg tcaagaccga cctgtccggt gccctgaatg aactgcaaga cgaggcagcg
     4201 cggctatcgt ggctggccac gacgggcgtt ccttgcgcag ctgtgctcga cgttgtcact
     4261 gaagcgggaa gggactggct gctattgggc gaagtgccgg ggcaggatct cctgtcatct
     4321 caccttgctc ctgccgagaa agtatccatc atggctgatg caatgcggcg gctgcatacg
     4381 cttgatccgg ctacctgccc attcgaccac caagcgaaac atcgcatcga gcgagcacgt
     4441 actcggatgg aagccggtct tgtcgatcag gatgatctgg acgaagagca tcaggggctc
     4501 gcgccagccg aactgttcgc caggctcaag gcgagcatgc ccgacggcga ggatctcgtc
     4561 gtgacccatg gcgatgcctg cttgccgaat atcatggtgg aaaatggccg cttttctgga
     4621 ttcatcgact gtggccggct gggtgtggcg gaccgctatc aggacatagc gttggctacc
     4681 cgtgatattg ctgaagagct tggcggcgaa tgggctgacc gcttcctcgt gctttacggt
     4741 atcgccgctc ccgattcgca gcgcatcgcc ttctatcgcc ttcttgacga gttcttctga
     4801 gcgggactct ggggttcgaa atgaccgacc aagcgacgcc caacctgcca tcacgagatt
     4861 tcgattccac cgccgccttc tatgaaaggt tgggcttcgg aatcgttttc cgggacgccg
     4921 gctggatgat cctccagcgc ggggatctca tgctggagtt cttcgcccac cctaggggga
     4981 ggctaactga aacacggaag gagacaatac cggaaggaac ccgcgctatg acggcaataa
     5041 aaagacagaa taaaacgcac ggtgttgggt cgtttgttca taaacgcggg gttcggtccc
     5101 agggctggca ctctgtcgat accccaccga gaccccattg gggccaatac gcccgcgttt
     5161 cttccttttc cccaccccac cccccaagtt cgggtgaagg cccagggctc gcagccaacg
     5221 tcggggcggc aggccctgcc atagcctcag gttactcata tatactttag attgatttaa
     5281 aacttcattt ttaatttaaa aggatctagg tgaagatcct ttttgataat ctcatgacca
     5341 aaatccctta acgtgagttt tcgttccact gagcgtcaga ccccgtagaa aagatcaaag
     5401 gatcttc
//
